>Addgene plasmid #145668 | pGBW-m4046945 | addgene full sequence | sequence record 300780 | Addgene NGS Result
GATCTCGATCCCGCGAAATTAATACGACTCACTATAGGGGAATTGTGAGCGGATAACAATTCCCCTCTAG
AAATAATTTTGTTTAACTTTAAGAAGGAGACTCTTCTATGTATAGTTTTGTATCAGAGGAAACGGGGACA
CTTATTGTCAATAGCGTGTTGCTGTTCCTAGCTTTCGTTGTTTTTCTGCTCGTGACCTTAGCGATCCTGA
CTGCCTTGCGTCTGTGTGCATACTGCTGCAACATCGTTAACGTATCCCTGGTAAAGCCGTCTTTCTACGT
GTATTCGCGCGTTAAAAACCTCAACAGCTCTAGGGTTCCCGACCTGCTTGTTGAGAACCTGTACTTTCAA
AGCTGGAGCCATCCGCAGTTTGAAAAATAACCGGCTTATCGGTCAGTTTCACCTGATTTACGTAAAAACC
CGCTTCGGCGGGTTTTTGCTTTTGGAGGGGCAGAAAGATGAATGACTGTCCACGACGCTATACCCAAAAG
AAAAAGCTTGAGATCCTTTTTTTCTGCGCGTAATCTGCTGCTTGCAAACAAAAAAACCACCGCTACCAGC
GGTGGTTTGTTTGCCGGATCAAGAGCTACCAACTCTTTTTCCGAAGGTAACTGGCTTCAGCAGAGCGCAG
ATACCAAATACTGTTCTTCTAGTGTAGCCGTAGTTAGGCCACCACTTCAAGAACTCTGTAGCACCGCCTA
CATACCTCGCTCTGCTAATCCTGTTACCAGTGGCTGCTGCCAGTGGCGATAAGTCGTGTCTTACCGGGTT
GGACTCAAGACGATAGTTACCGGATAAGGCGCAGCGGTCGGGCTGAACGGGGGGTTCGTGCACACAGCCC
AGCTTGGAGCGAACGACCTACACCGAACTGAGATACCTACAGCGTGAGCTATGAGAAAGCGCCACGCTTC
CCGAAGGGAGAAAGGCGGACAGGTATCCGGTAAGCGGCAGGGTCGGAACAGGAGAGCGCACGAGGGAGCT
TCCAGGGGGAAACGCCTGGTATCTTTATAGTCCTGTCGGGTTTCGCCACCTCTGACTTGAGCGTCGATTT
TTGTGATGCTCGTCAGGGGGGCGGAGCCTATGGAAATTGATCGGGCACGTAAGAGGTTCCAACTTTCACC
ATAATGAAATAAGATCACTACCGGGCGTATTTTTTGAGTTATCGAGATTTTCAGGAGCTAAGGAAGCTAA
AATGGAGAAAAAAATCACTGGATATACCACCGTTGATATATCCCAATGGCATCGTAAAGAACATTTTGAG
GCATTTCAGTCAGTTGCTCAATGTACCTATAACCAGACCGTTCAGCTGGATATTACGGCCTTTTTAAAGA
CCGTAAAGAAAAATAAGCACAAGTTTTATCCGGCCTTTATTCACATTCTTGCCCGCCTGATGAATGCTCA
TCCGGAATTTCGTATGGCAATGAAAGACGGTGAGCTGGTGATATGGGATAGTGTTCACCCTTGTTACACC
GTTTTCCATGAGCAAACTGAAACGTTTTCATCGCTCTGGAGTGAATACCACGACGATTTCCGGCAGTTTC
TACACATATATTCGCAAGATGTGGCGTGTTACGGTGAAAACCTGGCCTATTTCCCTAAAGGGTTTATTGA
GAATATGTTTTTCGTTTCAGCCAATCCCTGGGTGAGTTTCACCAGTTTTGATTTAAACGTGGCCAATATG
GACAACTTCTTCGCCCCCGTTTTCACCATGGGCAAATATTATACGCAAGGCGACAAGGTGCTGATGCCGC
TGGCGATTCAGGTTCATCATGCCGTTTGTGATGGCTTCCATGTCGGCAGAATGCTTAATGAATTACAACA
GTACTGCGATGAGTGGCAGGGCGGGGCGTAATTTGATATCGAGCTCGCTTGGACTCCTGTTGATAGATCC
AGTAATGACCTCAGAACTCCATCTGGATTTGTTCAGAACGCTCGGTTGCCGCCGGGCGTTTTTTATTGGT
CATC
Features (pLannotate 1.2.2; 8 found; start..end, strand, type, name):
     20..38      +  promoter       T7 promoter: promoter for bacteriophage T7 RNA polymerase
     39..63      +  protein_bind   lac operator: The lac repressor binds to the lac operator to inhibit transcription in E. coli. This inhibition can be relieved by adding lactose or isopropyl-β-D-thiogalactopyranoside (IPTG). lac repressor encoded by lacI
     78..100     +  RBS            RBS: efficient ribosome binding site from bacteriophage T7 gene 10 (Olins and Rangwala, 1989)
    108..332     +  CDS            E: VEMP_SARS2 - Experimental evidence at protein level: Swiss-Prot protein existence level 1. Plays a central role in virus morphogenesis and assembly. Acts as a viroporin and self-assembles in host membranes forming pentameric protein-lipid pores that allow ion transport. Also plays a role in the induction of apoptosis (By similarity). Regulates the localization of S protein at cis-Golgi, the place of virus budding (PubMed:33229438). May act by slowing down the cell secretory pathway (PubMed:33229438). May interfere with tight-junction stability by interacting with host MPP5. This would result i
    498..1086    +  rep_origin     ori: high-copy-number ColE1/pMB1/pBR322/pUC origin of replication
   1094..1191    +  promoter       cat promoter: promoter of the E. coli cat gene encoding chloramphenicol acetyltransferase
   1192..1848    +  CDS            cat: CAT_ECOLX - Experimental evidence at protein level: Swiss-Prot protein existence level 1. This enzyme is an effector of chloramphenicol resistance in bacteria. From Escherichia coli. This protein is used as a marker in many commonly used cloning vectors, such as pACYC184.
   1922..1956    +  terminator     lambda t0 terminator: minimal transcription terminator from phage lambda (Scholtissek and Grosse, 1987)
