[The description below was written by a language model from this plasmid's Addgene catalogue record and pLannotate feature annotations shown in this document.]
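Description:
pGBW-m4046945 is a compact bacterial expression plasmid of about 2 kb, built to produce the SARS-CoV-2 envelope (E) protein in Escherichia coli. Its minimal backbone (listed as ori-013 with a cmR marker) carries a high-copy ColE1/pUC-type origin of replication. It also carries a chloramphenicol acetyltransferase (cat) gene driven by its native cat promoter, so the plasmid is selected with chloramphenicol. A lambda t0 terminator lies downstream of the cat gene.

The expression cassette uses a standard inducible T7 arrangement. A T7 promoter is followed directly by a lac operator, then the efficient ribosome binding site from phage T7 gene 10 and an ATG start codon. Transcription therefore requires a host that supplies T7 RNA polymerase. Lac repressor, which this plasmid does not appear to encode according to the feature table, holds transcription in check until it is relieved by IPTG or lactose. The E open reading frame is recorded as "Escherichia coli recode 1", meaning the viral coding sequence has been codon-recoded for E. coli while still corresponding to the reference E protein. E is a small membrane protein that acts as a viroporin, forming pentameric ion-conducting pores, and it contributes to virus assembly and morphogenesis.

The catalogue entry lists a C-terminal, backbone-encoded StrepII tag with a TEV protease cleavage site. This would allow affinity purification followed by tag removal, although neither element is annotated separately in the feature table. No terminator is annotated immediately after the E cassette. The construct is suited to recombinant production of E protein for biochemical, structural or antibody-related studies.
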