Addgene plasmid #145668: pGBW-m4046945
Purpose: Bacterial Expression plasmid for SARS-CoV-2 E (envelope)
Depositing lab: Ginkgo Bioworks & Benjie Chen. Depositing organization: Ginkgo Bioworks.
Backbone
  Vector backbone: ori-013 - marker | cmR
  Backbone size w/o insert (bp): 1462
  Vector type: Bacterial Expression
Growth in bacteria
  Bacterial resistance: Chloramphenicol, 25 μg/mL
  Growth temperature: 30°C
  Growth strain: DH5alpha
  Copy number: High Copy
Gene/Insert
  Gene/Insert name: SARS-CoV-2 E (envelope) (alt names: envelope protein; E protein)
  Species: Escherichia coli str. K-12 substr. MG1655; Severe acute respiratory syndrome coronavirus 2
  Insert size (bp): 221
  Mutation: Escherichia coli recode 1
  Entrez Gene: E (a.k.a. GU280_gp04)
  Promoter: Promoter | pT7 ; Operator | lacO ; RBS | T7_rbs ; Start Codon | ATG
  Tag / fusion protein: Cleavable TEV;StrepII (C terminal on backbone)
  Cloning method: Unknown
Resource information
  A portion of this plasmid was derived from a plasmid made by: GinkgoBioworks
Depositor comments: NCBI Reference Sequence: YP_009724392.1
How to cite: pGBW-m4046945 was a gift from Ginkgo Bioworks & Benjie Chen (Addgene plasmid # 145668 ; http://n2t.net/addgene:145668 ; RRID:Addgene_145668)
